Addgene plasmid #232649: pcDNA3-Flag-SP1
Purpose: expresses SP1 in mammalian cells
Depositing lab: Chen-Yang Shen. Depositing organization: Institute of Biomedical Sciences, Academia Sinica. Publication: Genetic insights into carbohydrate sulfotransferase 8 and its impact on the immunotherapy efficacy of cancer. Chou WC, Chen WT, Kuo CT, Chang YM, Lu YS, Li CW, Hung MC, Shen CY. Cell Rep. 2024 Jan 23;43(1):113641. doi: 10.1016/j.celrep.2023.113641. Epub 2023 Dec 30. PubMed 38165805.
Backbone
  Vector backbone: pcDNA3-Flag
  Backbone manufacturer: Invitrogen
  Backbone size w/o insert (bp): 5490
  Vector type: Mammalian Expression
  Selectable markers: Neomycin (select with G418)
Growth in bacteria
  Bacterial resistance: Ampicillin, 100 μg/mL
  Growth temperature: 37°C
  Growth strain: DH5alpha
  Copy number: High Copy
Gene/Insert
  Gene/Insert name: SP1
  Species: H. sapiens (human)
  Insert size (bp): 2365
  Entrez Gene: SP1
  Promoter: CMV
  Tag / fusion protein: Flag (N terminal on backbone)
  Cloning method: Restriction Enzyme; 5′ cloning site EcoRI (not destroyed); 3′ cloning site XhoI (not destroyed)
  Sequencing primers: 5′ T7; 3′ SP6
Terms and licenses: Academic/Nonprofit Terms; Industry Terms: Not Available to Industry
How to cite: pcDNA3-Flag-SP1 was a gift from Chen-Yang Shen (Addgene plasmid # 232649 ; http://n2t.net/addgene:232649 ; RRID:Addgene_232649)
