[The description below was written by a language model from this plasmid's Addgene catalogue record and pLannotate feature annotations shown in this document.]
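Description:
pcDNA3-Flag-SP1 is a mammalian expression plasmid built on a Flag-modified pcDNA3 backbone and carrying the human SP1 coding sequence. It is about 7.8 kb in the sequenced record. It is propagated in E. coli as a high-copy plasmid through a ColE1/pUC-type origin and selected with ampicillin through the β-lactamase gene and its native promoter. An f1 phage origin is also present, along with small remnants of lac regulatory sequence and a bom fragment inherited from the backbone.

The payload is driven by the human cytomegalovirus immediate-early enhancer and promoter. Downstream of these lies a T7 promoter, then a Flag epitope supplied by the backbone. The annotation tool matches this epitope only as a partial hit to a 3xFLAG element, so the exact tag configuration is not clear from the table. The SP1 open reading frame follows, inserted between EcoRI and XhoI sites that remain intact. The resulting protein is N-terminally Flag-tagged SP1, a transcription factor that binds GC-rich motifs and regulates many genes involved in growth, apoptosis, differentiation and immune responses. Transcripts terminate at the bovine growth hormone polyadenylation signal, and an antisense SP6 promoter sits just after the insert. The T7 and SP6 sites serve as sequencing primer sites.

A separate SV40 early promoter drives the neomycin phosphotransferase gene with an SV40 polyadenylation signal, which allows G418 selection of stably transfected cells. Short hits to an HIV-1 LTR, a ble gene fragment and a second SV40 promoter fragment look like incidental annotation matches rather than functional parts. The plasmid is intended for transient or stable overexpression of SP1 in mammalian cells, and the Flag tag permits antibody-based detection or pull-down of the protein.
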