Features (pLannotate 1.2.2; 22 found; start..end, strand, type, name):
     28..80      -  misc_feature   bom (fragment): basis of mobility region from pBR322
    235..614     +  enhancer       CMV enhancer: human cytomegalovirus immediate early enhancer
    615..818     +  promoter       CMV promoter: human cytomegalovirus (CMV) immediate early promoter
    814..847     +  LTR            5' LTR (truncated) (fragment): truncated 5' long terminal repeat (LTR) from HIV-1
    863..881     +  promoter       T7 promoter: promoter for bacteriophage T7 RNA polymerase
    916..965     +  CDS            3xFLAG (fragment): three tandem FLAG® epitope tags, followed by an enterokinase cleavage site
    994..3348    +  CDS            SP1: SP1_HUMAN - Also known as TSFP1. Experimental evidence at protein level: Swiss-Prot protein existence level 1. Transcription factor that can activate or repress transcription in response to physiological and pathological stimuli. Binds with high affinity to GC-rich motifs and regulates the expression of a large number of genes involved in a variety of processes such as cell growth, apoptosis, differentiation and immune responses. Highly regulated by post-translational modifications (phosphorylations, sumoylation, proteolytic cleavage, glycosylation and acetylation). Binds also the PDGFR-alpha
   3380..3398    -  promoter       SP6 promoter: promoter for bacteriophage SP6 RNA polymerase
   3424..3648    +  polyA_signal   bGH poly(A) signal: bovine growth hormone polyadenylation signal
   3652..3673    +  promoter       SV40 promoter (fragment): SV40 enhancer and early promoter
   3694..4122    +  rep_origin     f1 ori (sequence partly withheld): f1 bacteriophage origin of replication; arrow indicates direction of (+) strand synthesis
   4136..4465    +  promoter       SV40 promoter: SV40 enhancer and early promoter
   4532..5323    +  CDS            neo: KKA2_KLEPN - Also known as kan, nptII. Experimental evidence at protein level: Swiss-Prot protein existence level 1. Resistance to kanamycin, neomycin, paromomycin, ribostamycin, butirosin and gentamicin B. From Klebsiella pneumoniae.
   5347..5505    +  CDS            ble (fragment): BLE_KLEPN - Experimental evidence at protein level: Swiss-Prot protein existence level 1. Binding protein with a strong affinity to the bleomycin family of antibiotics. Binds to CL990; an antimitotic-antibiotic compound. From Klebsiella pneumoniae.
   5500..5621    +  polyA_signal   SV40 poly(A) signal: SV40 polyadenylation signal
   5694..5710    -  protein_bind   lac operator: The lac repressor binds to the lac operator to inhibit transcription in E. coli. This inhibition can be relieved by adding lactose or isopropyl-β-D-thiogalactopyranoside (IPTG). lac repressor encoded by lacI
   5718..5748    -  promoter       lac promoter: promoter for the E. coli lac operon
   5763..5784    -  protein_bind   CAP binding site: CAP binding activates transcription in the presence of cAMP. E. coli catabolite activator protein
   5797..5889    -  CDS            lacI (fragment): lac repressor; lacI; The lac repressor binds to the lac operator to inhibit transcription in E. coli. This inhibition can be relieved by adding lactose or isopropyl-β-D-thiogalactopyranoside (IPTG).
   6072..6660    -  rep_origin     ori: high-copy-number ColE1/pMB1/pBR322/pUC origin of replication
   6831..7691    -  CDS            AmpR: β-lactamase; bla; confers resistance to ampicillin, carbenicillin, and related antibiotics
   7692..7796    -  promoter       AmpR promoter: bla
>Addgene plasmid #232649 | pcDNA3-Flag-SP1 | addgene full sequence | sequence record 464283 | Addgene NGS Result
GACGGATCGGGAGATCTCCCGATCCCCTATGGTGCACTCTCAGTACAATCTGCTCTGATGCCGCATAGTT
AAGCCAGTATCTGCTCCCTGCTTGTGTGTTGGAGGTCGCTGAGTAGTGCGCGAGCAAAATTTAAGCTACA
ACAAGGCAAGGCTTGACCGACAATTGCATGAAGAATCTGCTTAGGGTTAGGCGTTTTGCGCTGCTTCGCG
ATGTACGGGCCAGATATACGCGTTGACATTGATTATTGACTAGTTATTAATAGTAATCAATTACGGGGTC
ATTAGTTCATAGCCCATATATGGAGTTCCGCGTTACATAACTTACGGTAAATGGCCCGCCTGGCTGACCG
CCCAACGACCCCCGCCCATTGACGTCAATAATGACGTATGTTCCCATAGTAACGCCAATAGGGACTTTCC
ATTGACGTCAATGGGTGGAGTATTTACGGTAAACTGCCCACTTGGCAGTACATCAAGTGTATCATATGCC
AAGTACGCCCCCTATTGACGTCAATGACGGTAAATGGCCCGCCTGGCATTATGCCCAGTACATGACCTTA
TGGGACTTTCCTACTTGGCAGTACATCTACGTATTAGTCATCGCTATTACCATGGTGATGCGGTTTTGGC
AGTACATCAATGGGCGTGGATAGCGGTTTGACTCACGGGGATTTCCAAGTCTCCACCCCATTGACGTCAA
TGGGAGTTTGTTTTGGCACCAAAATCAACGGGACTTTCCAAAATGTCGTAACAACTCCGCCCCATTGACG
CAAATGGGCGGTAGGCGTGTACGGTGGGAGGTCTATATAAGCAGAGCTCTCTGGCTAACTAGAGAACCCA
CTGCTTACTGGCTTATCGAAATTAATACGACTCACTATAGGGAGACCCAAGCTTGGTACCGAGCTCGGAT
CCATGGACTACAAAGACCATGACGGTGATTATAAAGATCATGACATCGACTACAAAGACGATGACGACAA
GGAATTCGCCACCATGAGCGACCAAGATCACTCCATGGATGAAATGACAGCTGTGGTGAAAATTGAAAAA
GGAGTTGGTGGCAATAATGGGGGCAATGGTAATGGTGGTGGTGCCTTTTCACAGGCTCGAAGTAGCAGCA
CAGGCAGTAGCAGCAGCACTGGAGGAGGAGGGCAGGAGTCCCAGCCATCCCCTTTGGCTCTGCTGGCAGC
AACTTGCAGCAGAATTGAGTCACCCAATGAGAACAGCAACAACTCCCAGGGCCCGAGTCAGTCAGGGGGA
ACAGGTGAGCTTGACCTCACAGCCACACAACTTTCACAGGGTGCCAATGGCTGGCAGATCATCTCTTCCT
CCTCTGGGGCTACCCCTACCTCAAAGGAACAGAGTGGCAGCAGTACCAATGGCAGCAATGGCAGTGAGTC
TTCCAAGAATCGCACAGTCTCTGGTGGGCAGTATGTTGTGGCTGCCGCTCCCAACTTACAGAACCAGCAA
GTTCTGACAGGACTACCTGGAGTGATGCCTAATATTCAGTATCAAGTAATCCCACAGTTCCAGACCGTTG
ATGGGCAACAGCTGCAGTTTGCTGCCACTGGGGCCCAAGTGCAGCAGGATGGTTCTGGTCAAATACAGAT
CATACCAGGTGCAAACCAACAGATTATCACAAATCGAGGAAGTGGAGGCAACATCATTGCTGCTATGCCA
AACCTACTCCAGCAGGCTGTCCCCCTCCAAGGCCTGGCTAATAATGTACTCTCAGGACAGACTCAGTATG
TGACCAATGTACCAGTGGCCCTGAATGGGAACATCACCTTGCTACCTGTCAACAGCGTTTCTGCAGCTAC
CTTGACTCCCAGCTCTCAGGCAGTCACGATCAGCAGCTCTGGGTCCCAGGAGAGTGGCTCACAGCCTGTC
ACCTCAGGGACTACCATCAGTTCTGCCAGCTTGGTATCATCACAAGCCAGTTCCAGCTCCTTTTTCACCA
ATGCCAATAGCTACTCAACTACTACTACCACCAGCAACATGGGAATTATGAACTTTACTACCAGTGGATC
ATCAGGGACCAACTCTCAAGGCCAGACACCCCAGAGGGTCAGTGGGCTACAGGGGTCTGATGCTCTGAAC
ATCCAGCAAAACCAGACATCTGGAGGCTCATTGCAAGCAGGCCAGCAAAAAGAAGGAGAGCAAAACCAGC
AGACACAGCAGCAACAAATTCTTATCCAGCCTCAGCTAGTTCAAGGGGGACAGGCCCTCCAGGCCCTCCA
AGCAGCACCATTGTCAGGGCAGACCTTTACAACTCAAGCCATCTCCCAGGAAACCCTCCAGAACCTCCAG
CTTCAGGCTGTTCCAAACTCTGGTCCCATCATCATCCGGACACCAACAGTGGGGCCCAATGGACAGGTCA
GTTGGCAGACTCTACAGCTGCAGAACCTCCAAGTTCAGAACCCACAAGCCCAAACAATCACCTTAGCCCC
AATGCAGGGTGTTTCCTTGGGGCAGACCAGCAGCAGCAACACCACTCTCACACCCATTGCCTCAGCTGCT
TCCATTCCTGCTGGCACAGTCACTGTGAATGCTGCTCAACTCTCCTCCATGCCAGGCCTCCAGACCATTA
ACCTCAGTGCATTGGGTACTTCAGGAATCCAGGTGCACCCAATTCAAGGCCTGCCGTTGGCTATAGCAAA
TGCCCCAGGTGATCATGGAGCTCAGCTTGGTCTCCATGGGGCTGGTGGTGATGGAATACATGATGACACA
GCAGGTGGAGAGGAAGGAGAAAACAGCCCAGATGCCCAACCCCAAGCCGGTCGGAGGACCCGGCGGGAAG
CATGCACCTGCCCCTACTGTAAAGACAGTGAAGGAAGGGGCTCGGGGGATCCTGGCAAAAAGAAACAGCA
TATTTGCCACATCCAAGGCTGTGGGAAAGTGTATGGCAAGACCTCTCACCTGCGGGCACACTTGCGCTGG
CATACAGGCGAGAGGCCATTTATGTGTACCTGGTCATACTGTGGGAAACGCTTCACACGTTCGGATGAGC
TACAGAGGCACAAACGTACACACACAGGTGAGAAGAAATTTGCCTGCCCTGAGTGTCCTAAGCGCTTCAT
GAGGAGTGACCACCTGTCAAAACATATCAAGACCCACCAGAATAAGAAGGGAGGCCCAGGTGTAGCTCTG
AGTGTGGGCACTTTGCCCCTGGACAGTGGGGCAGGTTCAGAAGGCAGTGGCACTGCCACTCCTTCAGCCC
TTATTACCACCAATATGGTAGCCATGGAGGCCATCTGTCCAGAGGGCATTGCCCGTCTTGCCAACAGTGG
CATCAACGTCATGCAGGTGGCAGATCTGCAGTCCATTAATATCAGTGGCAATGGCTTCTGAGCTCGAGCA
TGCATCTAGAGGGCCCTATTCTATAGTGTCACCTAAATGCTAGAGCTCGCTGATCAGCCTCGACTGTGCC
TTCTAGTTGCCAGCCATCTGTTGTTTGCCCCTCCCCCGTGCCTTCCTTGACCCTGGAAGGTGCCACTCCC
ACTGTCCTTTCCTAATAAAATGAGGAAATTGCATCGCATTGTCTGAGTAGGTGTCATTCTATTCTGGGGG
GTGGGGTGGGGCAGGACAGCAAGGGGGAGGATTGGGAAGACAATAGCAGGCATGCTGGGGATGCGGTGGG
CTCTATGGCTTCTGAGGCGGAAAGAACCAGCTGGGGCTCTAGGGGGTATCCCC
[124 nt withheld, positions 3694-3817]
C
[91 nt withheld, positions 3819-3909]
A
[49 nt withheld, positions 3911-3959]
CCTTTGACGTTGGAGTCCACGTTCTTT
[37 nt withheld, positions 3987-4023]
ACCCTATCTCGGTCTATTCTTTTGATTTATAAGGGATTTTGCCGATTTCGGCCTATTGGTTAAAAAATGA
GCTGATTTAACAAAAATTTAACGCGAATTAATTCTGTGGAATGTGTGTCAGTTAGGGTGTGGAAAGTCCC
CAGGCTCCCCAGCAGGCAGAAGTATGCAAAGCATGCATCTCAATTAGTCAGCAACCAGGTGTGGAAAGTC
CCCAGGCTCCCCAGCAGGCAGAAGTATGCAAAGCATGCATCTCAATTAGTCAGCAACCATAGTCCCGCCC
CTAACTCCGCCCATCCCGCCCCTAACTCCGCCCAGTTCCGCCCATTCTCCGCCCCATGGCTGACTAATTT
TTTTTATTTATGCAGAGGCCGAGGCCGCCTCTGCCTCTGAGCTATTCCAGAAGTAGTGAGGAGGCTTTTT
TGGAGGCCTAGGCTTTTGCAAAAAGCTCCCGGGAGCTTGTATATCCATTTTCGGATCTGATCAAGAGACA
GGATGAGGATCGTTTCGCATGATTGAACAAGATGGATTGCACGCAGGTTCTCCGGCCGCTTGGGTGGAGA
GGCTATTCGGCTATGACTGGGCACAACAGACAATCGGCTGCTCTGATGCCGCCGTGTTCCGGCTGTCAGC
GCAGGGGCGCCCGGTTCTTTTTGTCAAGACCGACCTGTCCGGTGCCCTGAATGAACTGCAGGACGAGGCA
GCGCGGCTATCGTGGCTGGCCACGACGGGCGTTCCTTGCGCAGCTGTGCTCGACGTTGTCACTGAAGCGG
GAAGGGACTGGCTGCTATTGGGCGAAGTGCCGGGGCAGGATCTCCTGTCATCTCACCTTGCTCCTGCCGA
GAAAGTATCCATCATGGCTGATGCAATGCGGCGGCTGCATACGCTTGATCCGGCTACCTGCCCATTCGAC
CACCAAGCGAAACATCGCATCGAGCGAGCACGTACTCGGATGGAAGCCGGTCTTGTCGATCAGGATGATC
TGGACGAAGAGCATCAGGGGCTCGCGCCAGCCGAACTGTTCGCCAGGCTCAAGGCGCGCATGCCCGACGG
CGAGGATCTCGTCGTGACCCATGGCGATGCCTGCTTGCCGAATATCATGGTGGAAAATGGCCGCTTTTCT
GGATTCATCGACTGTGGCCGGCTGGGTGTGGCGGACCGCTATCAGGACATAGCGTTGGCTACCCGTGATA
TTGCTGAAGAGCTTGGCGGCGAATGGGCTGACCGCTTCCTCGTGCTTTACGGTATCGCCGCTCCCGATTC
GCAGCGCATCGCCTTCTATCGCCTTCTTGACGAGTTCTTCTGAGCGGGACTCTGGGGTTCGAAATGACCG
ACCAAGCGACGCCCAACCTGCCATCACGAGATTTCGATTCCACCGCCGCCTTCTATGAAAGGTTGGGCTT
CGGAATCGTTTTCCGGGACGCCGGCTGGATGATCCTCCAGCGCGGGGATCTCATGCTGGAGTTCTTCGCC
CACCCCAACTTGTTTATTGCAGCTTATAATGGTTACAAATAAAGCAATAGCATCACAAATTTCACAAATA
AAGCATTTTTTTCACTGCATTCTAGTTGTGGTTTGTCCAAACTCATCAATGTATCTTATCATGTCTGTAT
ACCGTCGACCTCTAGCTAGAGCTTGGCGTAATCATGGTCATAGCTGTTTCCTGTGTGAAATTGTTATCCG
CTCACAATTCCACACAACATACGAGCCGGAAGCATAAAGTGTAAAGCCTGGGGTGCCTAATGAGTGAGCT
AACTCACATTAATTGCGTTGCGCTCACTGCCCGCTTTCCAGTCGGGAAACCTGTCGTGCCAGCTGCATTA
ATGAATCGGCCAACGCGCGGGGAGAGGCGGTTTGCGTATTGGGCGCTCTTCCGCTTCCTCGCTCACTGAC
TCGCTGCGCTCGGTCGTTCGGCTGCGGCGAGCGGTATCAGCTCACTCAAAGGCGGTAATACGGTTATCCA
CAGAATCAGGGGATAACGCAGGAAAGAACATGTGAGCAAAAGGCCAGCAAAAGGCCAGGAACCGTAAAAA
GGCCGCGTTGCTGGCGTTTTTCCATAGGCTCCGCCCCCCTGACGAGCATCACAAAAATCGACGCTCAAGT
CAGAGGTGGCGAAACCCGACAGGACTATAAAGATACCAGGCGTTTCCCCCTGGAAGCTCCCTCGTGCGCT
CTCCTGTTCCGACCCTGCCGCTTACCGGATACCTGTCCGCCTTTCTCCCTTCGGGAAGCGTGGCGCTTTC
TCATAGCTCACGCTGTAGGTATCTCAGTTCGGTGTAGGTCGTTCGCTCCAAGCTGGGCTGTGTGCACGAA
CCCCCCGTTCAGCCCGACCGCTGCGCCTTATCCGGTAACTATCGTCTTGAGTCCAACCCGGTAAGACACG
ACTTATCGCCACTGGCAGCAGCCACTGGTAACAGGATTAGCAGAGCGAGGTATGTAGGCGGTGCTACAGA
GTTCTTGAAGTGGTGGCCTAACTACGGCTACACTAGAAGAACAGTATTTGGTATCTGCGCTCTGCTGAAG
CCAGTTACCTTCGGAAAAAGAGTTGGTAGCTCTTGATCCGGCAAACAAACCACCGCTGGTAGCGGTGGTT
TTTTTGTTTGCAAGCAGCAGATTACGCGCAGAAAAAAAGGATCTCAAGAAGATCCTTTGATCTTTTCTAC
GGGGTCTGACGCTCAGTGGAACGAAAACTCACGTTAAGGGATTTTGGTCATGAGATTATCAAAAAGGATC
TTCACCTAGATCCTTTTAAATTAAAAATGAAGTTTTAAATCAATCTAAAGTATATATGAGTAAACTTGGT
CTGACAGTTACCAATGCTTAATCAGTGAGGCACCTATCTCAGCGATCTGTCTATTTCGTTCATCCATAGT
TGCCTGACTCCCCGTCGTGTAGATAACTACGATACGGGAGGGCTTACCATCTGGCCCCAGTGCTGCAATG
ATACCGCGAGACCCACGCTCACCGGCTCCAGATTTATCAGCAATAAACCAGCCAGCCGGAAGGGCCGAGC
GCAGAAGTGGTCCTGCAACTTTATCCGCCTCCATCCAGTCTATTAATTGTTGCCGGGAAGCTAGAGTAAG
TAGTTCGCCAGTTAATAGTTTGCGCAACGTTGTTGCCATTGCTACAGGCATCGTGGTGTCACGCTCGTCG
TTTGGTATGGCTTCATTCAGCTCCGGTTCCCAACGATCAAGGCGAGTTACATGATCCCCCATGTTGTGCA
AAAAAGCGGTTAGCTCCTTCGGTCCTCCGATCGTTGTCAGAAGTAAGTTGGCCGCAGTGTTATCACTCAT
GGTTATGGCAGCACTGCATAATTCTCTTACTGTCATGCCATCCGTAAGATGCTTTTCTGTGACTGGTGAG
TACTCAACCAAGTCATTCTGAGAATAGTGTATGCGGCGACCGAGTTGCTCTTGCCCGGCGTCAATACGGG
ATAATACCGCGCCACATAGCAGAACTTTAAAAGTGCTCATCATTGGAAAACGTTCTTCGGGGCGAAAACT
CTCAAGGATCTTACCGCTGTTGAGATCCAGTTCGATGTAACCCACTCGTGCACCCAACTGATCTTCAGCA
TCTTTTACTTTCACCAGCGTTTCTGGGTGAGCAAAAACAGGAAGGCAAAATGCCGCAAAAAAGGGAATAA
GGGCGACACGGAAATGTTGAATACTCATACTCTTCCTTTTTCAATATTATTGAAGCATTTATCAGGGTTA
TTGTCTCATGAGCGGATACATATTTGAATGTATTTAGAAAAATAAACAAATAGGGGTTCCGCGCACATTT
CCCCGAAAAGTGCCACCTGACGTC
